>Addgene plasmid #23968 | pcDNA3 Ub2-UBB+1 | depositor full sequence | sequence record 11269 | Author sequence
GACGGATCGGGAGATCTCCCGATCCCCTATGGTGCACTCTCAGTACAATCTGCTCTGATGCCGCATAGTT
AAGCCAGTATCTGCTCCCTGCTTGTGTGTTGGAGGTCGCTGAGTAGTGCGCGAGCAAAATTTAAGCTACA
ACAAGGCAAGGCTTGACCGACAATTGCATGAAGAATCTGCTTAGGGTTAGGCGTTTTGCGCTGCTTCGCG
ATGTACGGGCCAGATATACGCGTTGACATTGATTATTGACTAGTTATTAATAGTAATCAATTACGGGGTC
ATTAGTTCATAGCCCATATATGGAGTTCCGCGTTACATAACTTACGGTAAATGGCCCGCCTGGCTGACCG
CCCAACGACCCCCGCCCATTGACGTCAATAATGACGTATGTTCCCATAGTAACGCCAATAGGGACTTTCC
ATTGACGTCAATGGGTGGACTATTTACGGTAAACTGCCCACTTGGCAGTACATCAAGTGTATCATATGCC
AAGTACGCCCCCTATTGACGTCAATGACGGTAAATGGCCCGCCTGGCATTATGCCCAGTACATGACCTTA
TGGGACTTTCCTACTTGGCAGTACATCTACGTATTAGTCATCGCTATTACCATGGTGATGCGGTTTTGGC
AGTACATCAATGGGCGTGGATAGCGGTTTGACTCACGGGGATTTCCAAGTCTCCACCCCATTGACGTCAA
TGGGAGTTTGTTTTGGCACCAAAATCAACGGGACTTTCCAAAATGTCGTAACAACTCCGCCCCATTGACG
CAAATGGGCGGTAGGCGTGTACGGTGGGAGGTCTATATAAGCAGAGCTCTCTGGCTAACTAGAGAACCCA
CTGCTTACTGGCTTATCGAAATTAATACGACTCACTATAGGGAGACCCAAGCTTATGCAGATCTTCGTGA
AAACCCTTACCGGCAAGACCATCACCCTTGAGGTGGAGCCCAGTGACACCATCGAAAATGTGAAGGCCAA
GATCCAGGATAAGGAAGGCATTCCCCCCGACCAGCAGAGGCTCATCTTTGCAGGCAAGCAGCTGGAAGAT
GGCCGTACTCTTTCTGACTACAACATCCAGAAGGAGTCGACCCTGCACCTGGTCCTGCGTCTGAGAGGGT
ATGCTAGAATGCAGATCTTCGTGAAGACTCTGACTGGTAAGACCATCACCCTCGAGGTTGAGCCCAGTGA
CACCATTGAGAATGTCAAGGCAAAGATCCAAGATAAGGAAGGCATCCCTCCTGACCAGCAGAGGCTGATC
TTTGCTGGAAAACAGCTGGAAGATGGGCGCACCCTGTCTGACTACAACATCCAGAAAGAGTCCACCCTGC
ACCTGGTACTCCGTCTCAGAGGTGTGGCTAGAATGCAGATCTTCGTGAAGACTCTGACTGGTAAGACCAT
CACCCTCGAGGTTGAGCCCAGTGACACCATTGAGAATGTCAAGGCAAAGATCCAAGATAAGGAAGGCATC
CCTCCTGACCAGCAGAGGCTGATCTTTGCTGGAAAACAGCTGGAAGATGGGCGCACCCTGTCTGACTACA
ACATCCAGAAAGAGTCCACCCTGCACCTGGTACTCCGTCTCAGAGGTGTGGCTAGCCTTCGTGAAGACCC
TGACCGGCAAGACCATCACCCTGGAAGTGGAGCCCAGTGACTCGAGGGGGGGCCCGGTACCGAGCTCGGA
TCCACTAGTAACGGCCGCCAGTGTGCTGGAATTCTGCAGATATCCATCACACTGGCGGCCGCTCGAGCAT
GCATCTAGAGGGCCCTATTCTATAGTGTCACCTAAATGCTAGAGCTCGCTGATCAGCCTCGACTGTGCCT
TCTAGTTGCCAGCCATCTGTTGTTTGCCCCTCCCCCGTGCCTTCCTTGACCCTGGAAGGTGCCACTCCCA
CTGTCCTTTCCTAATAAAATGAGGAAATTGCATCGCATTGTCTGAGTAGGTGTCATTCTATTCTGGGGGG
TGGGGTGGGGCAGGACAGCAAGGGGGAGGATTGGGAAGACAATAGCAGGCATGCTGGGGATGCGGTGGGC
TCTATGGCTTCTGAGGCGGAAAGAACCAGCTGGGGCTCTAGGGGGTATCCCC
[124 nt withheld, positions 2083-2206]
C
[32 nt withheld, positions 2208-2239]
CA
[57 nt withheld, positions 2242-2298]
A
[49 nt withheld, positions 2300-2348]
CCTTTGACGTTGGAGTCCACGTTCTTT
[37 nt withheld, positions 2376-2412]
ACCCTATCTCGGTCTATTCTTTTGATTTATAAGGGATTTTGGGGATTTCGGCCTATTGGTTAAAAAATGA
GCTGATTTAACAAAAATTTAACGCGAATTAATTCTGTGGAATGTGTGTCAGTTAGGGTGTGGAAAGTCCC
CAGGCTCCCCAGGCAGGCAGAAGTATGCAAAGCATGCATCTCAATTAGTCAGCAACCAGGTGTGGAAAGT
CCCCAGGCTCCCCAGCAGGCAGAAGTATGCAAAGCATGCATCTCAATTAGTCAGCAACCATAGTCCCGCC
CCTAACTCCGCCCATCCCGCCCCTAACTCCGCCCAGTTCCGCCCATTCTCCGCCCCATGGCTGACTAATT
TTTTTTATTTATGCAGAGGCCGAGGCCGCCTCTGCCTCTGAGCTATTCCAGAAGTAGTGAGGAGGCTTTT
TTGGAGGCCTAGGCTTTTGCAAAAAGCTCCCGGGAGCTTGTATATCCATTTTCGGATCTGATCAAGAGAC
AGGATGAGGATCGTTTCGCATGATTGAACAAGATGGATTGCACGCAGGTTCTCCGGCCGCTTGGGTGGAG
AGGCTATTCGGCTATGACTGGGCACAACAGACAATCGGCTGCTCTGATGCCGCCGTGTTCCGGCTGTCAG
CGCAGGGGCGCCCGGTTCTTTTTGTCAAGACCGACCTGTCCGGTGCCCTGAATGAACTGCAGGACGAGGC
AGCGCGGCTATCGTGGCTGGCCACGACGGGCGTTCCTTGCGCAGCTGTGCTCGACGTTGTCACTGAAGCG
GGAAGGGACTGGCTGCTATTGGGCGAAGTGCCGGGGCAGGATCTCCTGTCATCTCACCTTGCTCCTGCCG
AGAAAGTATCCATCATGGCTGATGCAATGCGGCGGCTGCATACGCTTGATCCGGCTACCTGCCCATTCGA
CCACCAAGCGAAACATCGCATCGAGCGAGCACGTACTCGGATGGAAGCCGGTCTTGTCGATCAGGATGAT
CTGGACGAAGAGCATCAGGGGCTCGCGCCAGCCGAACTGTTCGCCAGGCTCAAGGCGCGCATGCCCGACG
GCGAGGATCTCGTCGTGACCCATGGCGATGCCTGCTTGCCGAATATCATGGTGGAAAATGGCCGCTTTTC
TGGATTCATCGACTGTGGCCGGCTGGGTGTGGCGGACCGCTATCAGGACATAGCGTTGGCTACCCGTGAT
ATTGCTGAAGAGCTTGGCGGCGAATGGGCTGACCGCTTCCTCGTGCTTTACGGTATCGCCGCTCCCGATT
CGCAGCGCATCGCCTTCTATCGCCTTCTTGACGAGTTCTTCTGAGCGGGACTCTGGGGTTCGAAATGACC
GACCAAGCGACGCCCAACCTGCCATCACGAGATTTCGATTCCACCGCCGCCTTCTATGAAAGGTTGGGCT
TCGGAATCGTTTTCCGGGACGCCGGCTGGATGATCCTCCAGCGCGGGGATCTCATGCTGGAGTTCTTCGC
CCACCCCAACTTGTTTATTGCAGCTTATAATGGTTACAAATAAAGCAATAGCATCACAAATTTCACAAAT
AAAGCATTTTTTTCACTGCATTCTAGTTGTGGTTTGTCCAAACTCATCAATGTATCTTATCATGTCTGTA
TACCGTCGACCTCTAGCTAGAGCTTGGCGTAATCATGGTCATAGCTGTTTCCTGTGTGAAATTGTTATCC
GCTCACAATTCCACACAACATACGAGCCGGAAGCATAAAGTGTAAAGCCTGGGGTGCCTAATGAGTGAGC
TAACTCACATTAATTGCGTTGCGCTCACTGCCCGCTTTCCAGTCGGGAAACCTGTCGTGCCAGCTGCATT
AATGAATCGGCCAACGCGCGGGGAGAGGCGGTTTGCGTATTGGGCGCTCTTCCGCTTCCTCGCTCACTGA
CTCGCTGCGCTCGGTCGTTCGGCTGCGGCGAGCGGTATCAGCTCACTCAAAGGCGGTAATACGGTTATCC
ACAGAATCAGGGGATAACGCAGGAAAGAACATGTGAGCAAAAGGCCAGCAAAAGGCCAGGAACCGTAAAA
AGGCCGCGTTGCTGGCGTTTTTCCATAGGCTCCGCCCCCCTGACGAGCATCACAAAAATCGACGCTCAAG
TCAGAGGTGGCGAAACCCGACAGGACTATAAAGATACCAGGCGTTTCCCCCTGGAAGCTCCCTCGTGCGC
TCTCCTGTTCCGACCCTGCCGCTTACCGGATACCTGTCCGCCTTTCTCCCTTCGGGAAGCGTGGCGCTTT
CTCAATGCTCACGCTGTAGGTATCTCAGTTCGGTGTAGGTCGTTCGCTCCAAGCTGGGCTGTGTGCACGA
ACCCCCCGTTCAGCCCGACCGCTGCGCCTTATCCGGTAACTATCGTCTTGAGTCCAACCCGGTAAGACAC
GACTTATCGCCACTGGCAGCAGCCACTGGTAACAGGATTAGCAGAGCGAGGTATGTAGGCGGTGCTACAG
AGTTCTTGAAGTGGTGGCCTAACTACGGCTACACTAGAAGGACAGTATTTGGTATCTGCGCTCTGCTGAA
GCCAGTTACCTTCGGAAAAAGAGTTGGTAGCTCTTGATCCGGCAAACAAACCACCGCTGGTAGCGGTGGT
TTTTTTGTTTGCAAGCAGCAGATTACGCGCAGAAAAAAAGGATCTCAAGAAGATCCTTTGATCTTTTCTA
CGGGGTCTGACGCTCAGTGGAACGAAAACTCACGTTAAGGGATTTTGGTCATGAGATTATCAAAAAGGAT
CTTCACCTAGATCCTTTTAAATTAAAAATGAAGTTTTAAATCAATCTAAAGTATATATGAGTAAACTTGG
TCTGACAGTTACCAATGCTTAATCAGTGAGGCACCTATCTCAGCGATCTGTCTATTTCGTTCATCCATAG
TTGCCTGACTCCCCGTCGTGTAGATAACTACGATACGGGAGGGCTTACCATCTGGCCCCAGTGCTGCAAT
GATACCGCGAGACCCACGCTCACCGGCTCCAGATTTATCAGCAATAAACCAGCCAGCCGGAAGGGCCGAG
CGCAGAAGTGGTCCTGCAACTTTATCCGCCTCCATCCAGTCTATTAATTGTTGCCGGGAAGCTAGAGTAA
GTAGTTCGCCAGTTAATAGTTTGCGCAACGTTGTTGCCATTGCTACAGGCATCGTGGTGTCACGCTCGTC
GTTTGGTATGGCTTCATTCAGCTCCGGTTCCCAACGATCAAGGCGAGTTACATGATCCCCCATGTTGTGC
AAAAAAGCGGTTAGCTCCTTCGGTCCTCCGATCGTTGTCAGAAGTAAGTTGGCCGCAGTGTTATCACTCA
TGGTTATGGCAGCACTGCATAATTCTCTTACTGTCATGCCATCCGTAAGATGCTTTTCTGTGACTGGTGA
GTACTCAACCAAGTCATTCTGAGAATAGTGTATGCGGCGACCGAGTTGCTCTTGCCCGGCGTCAATACGG
GATAATACCGCGCCACATAGCAGAACTTTAAAAGTGCTCATCATTGGAAAACGTTCTTCGGGGCGAAAAC
TCTCAAGGATCTTACCGCTGTTGAGATCCAGTTCGATGTAACCCACTCGTGCACCCAACTGATCTTCAGC
ATCTTTTACTTTCACCAGCGTTTCTGGGTGAGCAAAAACAGGAAGGCAAAATGCCGCAAAAAAGGGAATA
AGGGCGACACGGAAATGTTGAATACTCATACTCTTCCTTTTTCAATATTATTGAAGCATTTATCAGGGTT
ATTGTCTCATGAGCGGATACATATTTGAATGTATTTAGAAAAATAAACAAATAGGGGTTCCGCGCACATT
TCCCCGAAAAGTGCCACCTGACGTC
Features (pLannotate 1.2.2; 24 found; start..end, strand, type, name):
     28..80      -  misc_feature   bom (fragment): basis of mobility region from pBR322
    235..614     +  enhancer       CMV enhancer: human cytomegalovirus immediate early enhancer
    615..818     +  promoter       CMV promoter: human cytomegalovirus (CMV) immediate early promoter
    814..847     +  LTR            5' LTR (truncated) (fragment): truncated 5' long terminal repeat (LTR) from HIV-1
    863..881     +  promoter       T7 promoter: promoter for bacteriophage T7 RNA polymerase
    895..1118    +  CDS            ubiquitin (fragment): human ubiquitin B; Homo sapiens UBB
   1129..1354    +  CDS            ubiquitin (fragment): human ubiquitin C; Homo sapiens UBC
   1396..1584    +  CDS            UBIQ_LUMTE: Experimental evidence at protein level: Swiss-Prot protein existence level 1. Ubiquitin exists either covalently attached to another protein, or free (unanchored). When covalently bound, it is conjugated to target proteins via an isopeptide bond either as a monomer (monoubiquitin), a polymer linked via different Lys residues of the ubiquitin (polyubiquitin chains) or a linear polymer linked via the initiator Met of the ubiquitin (linear polyubiquitin chains). Polyubiquitin chains, when attached to a target protein, have different functions depending on the Lys residue of the ubiquitin that is
   1598..1654    +  CDS            UBIQ_ENCCU (fragment): Experimental evidence at protein level: Swiss-Prot protein existence level 1. Ubiquitin exists either covalently attached to another protein, or free (unanchored). When covalently bound, it is conjugated to target proteins via an isopeptide bond either as a monomer (monoubiquitin), a polymer linked via different Lys residues of the ubiquitin (polyubiquitin chains) or a linear polymer linked via the initiator Met of the ubiquitin (linear polyubiquitin chains). Polyubiquitin chains, when attached to a target protein, have different functions depending on the Lys residue of the ubiquitin that is
   1769..1787    -  promoter       SP6 promoter: promoter for bacteriophage SP6 RNA polymerase
   1813..2037    +  polyA_signal   bGH poly(A) signal: bovine growth hormone polyadenylation signal
   2041..2062    +  promoter       SV40 promoter (fragment): SV40 enhancer and early promoter
   2083..2511    +  rep_origin     f1 ori (sequence partly withheld): f1 bacteriophage origin of replication; arrow indicates direction of (+) strand synthesis
   2525..2855    +  promoter       SV40 promoter: SV40 enhancer and early promoter
   2922..3713    +  CDS            neo: KKA2_KLEPN - Also known as kan, nptII. Experimental evidence at protein level: Swiss-Prot protein existence level 1. Resistance to kanamycin, neomycin, paromomycin, ribostamycin, butirosin and gentamicin B. From Klebsiella pneumoniae.
   3737..3895    +  CDS            ble (fragment): BLE_KLEPN - Experimental evidence at protein level: Swiss-Prot protein existence level 1. Binding protein with a strong affinity to the bleomycin family of antibiotics. Binds to CL990; an antimitotic-antibiotic compound. From Klebsiella pneumoniae.
   3890..4011    +  polyA_signal   SV40 poly(A) signal: SV40 polyadenylation signal
   4084..4100    -  protein_bind   lac operator: The lac repressor binds to the lac operator to inhibit transcription in E. coli. This inhibition can be relieved by adding lactose or isopropyl-β-D-thiogalactopyranoside (IPTG). lac repressor encoded by lacI
   4108..4138    -  promoter       lac promoter: promoter for the E. coli lac operon
   4153..4174    -  protein_bind   CAP binding site: CAP binding activates transcription in the presence of cAMP. E. coli catabolite activator protein
   4187..4279    -  CDS            lacI (fragment): lac repressor; lacI; The lac repressor binds to the lac operator to inhibit transcription in E. coli. This inhibition can be relieved by adding lactose or isopropyl-β-D-thiogalactopyranoside (IPTG).
   4462..5050    -  rep_origin     ori: high-copy-number ColE1/pMB1/pBR322/pUC origin of replication
   5221..6081    -  CDS            AmpR: β-lactamase; bla; confers resistance to ampicillin, carbenicillin, and related antibiotics
   6082..6186    -  promoter       AmpR promoter: bla
