[The description below was written by a language model from this plasmid's Addgene catalogue record and pLannotate feature annotations shown in this document.]
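Description:
pcDNA3 Ub2-UBB+1 is a mammalian expression plasmid built on the pcDNA3 backbone that carries the human ubiquitin B +1 transcript (UBB+1), the aberrant ubiquitin species associated with neurodegenerative disorders. It is maintained in E. coli as a high-copy plasmid through a ColE1/pUC-type origin and selected with ampicillin via the β-lactamase gene. An f1 origin is also present, which can support single-stranded DNA production. For mammalian cells, an SV40 early promoter drives a neomycin phosphotransferase gene followed by an SV40 polyadenylation signal. This standard pcDNA3 cassette permits G418 selection of stable transfectants.

The insert sits between the human CMV immediate-early enhancer/promoter and the bovine growth hormone polyadenylation signal, flanked by T7 and SP6 phage promoters that can serve for in vitro transcription or as sequencing sites. The feature table annotates several consecutive ubiquitin-like coding segments in the same orientation: two near full-length ubiquitin units, a third ubiquitin-related segment and a further short fragment. This pattern fits the "Ub2-UBB+1" name, suggesting ubiquitin repeats placed ahead of the mutant UBB+1 moiety, although the record does not define the exact architecture or junctions. The cloning sites are also not recorded. The depositor notes that additional sequence lies upstream of the ubiquitin start codon and does not affect function. Small annotated hits such as the HIV-1 LTR, ble and lacI fragments appear to be backbone remnants or automated-annotation matches rather than functional parts.

According to the associated publication, UBB+1 behaves as a ubiquitin fusion degradation substrate that blocks proteasomal degradation. The construct is therefore suited to expressing this protein in cultured mammalian cells to study impairment of the ubiquitin–proteasome system.
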