Addgene plasmid #23968: pcDNA3 Ub2-UBB+1
Depositing lab: Nico Dantuma. Depositing organization: Karolinska Institutet. Publication: Mutant ubiquitin found in neurodegenerative disorders is a ubiquitin fusion degradation substrate that blocks proteasomal degradation. Lindsten K, de Vrij FM, Verhoef LG, Fischer DF, van Leeuwen FW, Hol EM, Masucci MG, Dantuma NP. J Cell Biol. 2002 Apr 29. 157(3):417-27. 10.1083/jcb.200111034 PubMed 11980917.
Backbone
  Vector backbone: pcDNA3
  Vector type: Mammalian Expression
Growth in bacteria
  Bacterial resistance: Ampicillin, 100 μg/mL
  Growth temperature: 37°C
  Growth strain: DH5alpha
  Copy number: High Copy
Gene/Insert
  Gene/Insert name: Ubiquitin B +1 transcript (alt names: Ubb+1; Ub2-Ubb+1)
  Species: H. sapiens (human)
  Entrez Gene: UBB (a.k.a. HEL-S-50)
  Cloning method: Restriction Enzyme; 5′ cloning site - (unknown if destroyed); 3′ cloning site - (unknown if destroyed)
  Sequencing primers: 5′ n/a
Terms and licenses: Academic/Nonprofit Terms; Industry Terms: Not Available to Industry
Depositor comments: There is additional sequence in front of the Ubiquitin ATG that does not affect plasmid function.
How to cite: pcDNA3 Ub2-UBB+1 was a gift from Nico Dantuma (Addgene plasmid # 23968 ; http://n2t.net/addgene:23968 ; RRID:Addgene_23968)
