>Addgene plasmid #23968 | pcDNA3 Ub2-UBB+1 | addgene partial sequence | sequence record 29807 | 23968 with CMV-F
GAGCTCTCTGGCTAACTAGAGAACCCACTGCTTACTGGCTTATCGAAATTAATACGACTCACTATAGGGA
GACCCAAGCTTATCGATACCGTCGACCTCGAGGGGGGGCCGCCATGCAGATCTTCGTGAAAACCCTTACC
GGCAAGACCATCACCCTTGAGGTGGAGCCCAGTGACACCATCGAAAATGTGAAGGCCAAGATCCAGGATA
AGGAAGGCATTCCCCCCGACCAGCAGAGGCTCATCTTTGCAGGCAAGCAGCTGGAAGATGGCCGTACTCT
TTCTGACTACAACATCCAGAAGGAGTCGACCCTGCACCTGGTCCTGCGTCTGAGAGGGTATGCTAGAATG
CAGATCTTCGTGAAGACTCTGACTGGTAAGACCATCACCCTCGAGGTTGAGCCCAGTGACACCATTGAGA
ATGTCAAGGCAAAGATCCAAGATAAGGAAGGCATCCCTCCTGACCAGCAGAGGCTGATCTTTGCTGGAAA
ACAGCTGGAAGATGGGCGCACCCTGTCTGACTACAACATCCAGAAAGAGTCCACCCTGCACCTGGTACTC
CGTCTCAGAGGTGTGGCTAGAATGCAGATCTTCGTGAAGACTCTGACTGGTAAGACCATCACCCTCGAGG
TTGAGCCCAGTGACACCATTGAGAATGTCAAGGCAAA
